>Addgene plasmid #179064 | pBBK80 pHomL-RPL18Bp-Scarlet(rfp)-Link-VAM3-SSA1t-HomR (AmpR) | addgene full sequence | sequence record 360910 | Addgene NGS Result
TTACCAATGCTTAATCAGTGAGGCACCTATCTCAGCGATCTGTCTATTTCGTTCATCCATAGTTGCCTGA
CTCCCCGTCGTGTAGATAACTACGATACGGGAGGGCTTACCATCTGGCCCCAGTGCTGCAATGATACCGC
GGGACCCACGCTCACCGGCTCCAGATTTATCAGCAATAAACCAGCCAGCCGGAAGGGCCGAGCGCAGAAG
TGGTCCTGCAACTTTATCCGCCTCCATCCAGTCTATTAATTGTTGCCGGGAAGCTAGAGTAAGTAGTTCG
CCAGTTAATAGTTTGCGCAACGTTGTTGCCATTGCTACAGGCATCGTGGTGTCACGCTCGTCGTTTGGTA
TGGCTTCATTCAGCTCCGGTTCCCAACGATCAAGGCGAGTTACATGATCCCCCATGTTGTGCAAAAAAGC
GGTTAGCTCCTTCGGTCCTCCGATCGTTGTCAGAAGTAAGTTGGCCGCAGTGTTATCACTCATGGTTATG
GCAGCACTGCATAATTCTCTTACTGTCATGCCATCCGTAAGATGCTTTTCTGTGACTGGTGAGTACTCAA
CCAAGTCATTCTGAGAATAGTGTATGCGGCGACCGAGTTGCTCTTGCCCGGCGTCAATACGGGATAATAC
CGCGCCACATAGCAGAACTTTAAAAGTGCTCATCATTGGAAAACGTTCTTCGGGGCGAAAACTCTCAAGG
ATCTTACCGCTGTTGAGATCCAGTTCGATGTAACCCACTCGTGCACCCAACTGATCTTCAGCATCTTTTA
CTTTCACCAGCGTTTCTGGGTGAGCAAAAACAGGAAGGCAAAATGCCGCAAAAAAGGGAATAAGGGCGAC
ACGGAAATGTTGAATACTCATACTCTTCCTTTTTCAATATTATTGAAGCATTTATCAGGGTTATTGTCTC
ATGAGCGGATACATATTTGAATGTATTTAGAAAAATAAACAAATAGGGGTTCCGCGCACATTTCCCCGAA
AAGTGCCACCTGTCATGACCAAAATCCCTTAACGTGAGTTTTCGTTCCACTGAGCGTCAGACCCCGTAGA
AAAGATCAAAGGATCTTCTTGAGATCCTTTTTTTCTGCGCGTAATCTGCTGCTTGCAAACAAAAAAACCA
CCGCTACCAGCGGTGGTTTGTTTGCCGGATCAAGAGCTACCAACTCTTTTTCCGAAGGTAACTGGCTTCA
GCAGAGCGCAGATACCAAATACTGTTCTTCTAGTGTAGCCGTAGTTAGGCCACCACTTCAAGAACTCTGT
AGCACCGCCTACATACCTCGCTCTGCTAATCCTGTTACCAGTGGCTGCTGCCAGTGGCGATAAGTCGTGT
CTTACCGGGTTGGACTCAAGACGATAGTTACCGGATAAGGCGCAGCGGTCGGGCTGAACGGGGGGTTCGT
GCACACAGCCCAGCTTGGAGCGAACGACCTACACCGAACTGAGATACCTACAGCGTGAGCTATGAGAAAG
CGCCACGCTTCCCGAAGGGAGAAAGGCGGACAGGTATCCGGTAAGCGGCAGGGTCGGAACAGGAGAGCGC
ACGAGGGAGCTTCCAGGGGGAAACGCCTGGTATCTTTATAGTCCTGTCGGGTTTCGCCACCTCTGACTTG
AGCGTCGATTTTTGTGATGCTCGTCAGGGGGGCGGAGCCTATGGAAAAACGCCAGCAACGCGGCCTTTTT
ACGGTTCCTGGCCTTTTGCTGGCCTTTTGCTCACATGTTCTTTCCTGCGTTATCCCCTGATTCTGTGGAT
AACCGTGCGGCCGCCAATGTTATCTATTGGCAGATGTTCATACGGGGCTTTCAAATATTGATGAAATTAT
GTGATGTTTAGAAGAAGATTCGAACTGTTTTCAGTAGATTTGGTAACTGTGCAACCATAACTCATGCCCC
CTATTTATCGGCATTGAGATTGTAAAGGAAGTAAAACGCATTTTTGCAGATCTGTTCTCTTATGTATTTT
TAATCGTCCTTGTATGGAAGTATCAAAGGGGACGTTCTTCACCTCCTTGGAAAACGCAAACTTTCTTTTT
GCCTATCACAGTATCTTATCGAGCTAACTATTTTCGACACACATGAAAAAGCAGAAATATTAACGAAAAA
GAAAAGAAAGACCATGTCATGTACGGGCAATCAGAATATGCAAGATGAGCGGGAACGGGCGAAATGTGCA
CGCGCACAACTTACGAAACGCGGATGAGTCACTGACAGCCACCGCAGAGGTTCTGACTCCTACTGAGCTC
TATTGGAGGTGGCAGAACCGGTAATCCCACAGTGAGCAACTTGACAAACCAACAGATATAGGCTGTGTCT
TAAAATATACCATCCAATACCTTGATGAACTTTTCAAAGATGACTAAAATAAGTGAAATTTCAACATTAA
CTTCGAGCTGTAAACACAGTGGTTTCTTTGCATAAACACCATCAGCCTCAAGTCGTCAAGTAAAGATTTC
GTGTTCATGCAGATAGATAACAATCTATATGTTGATAATTAGCGTTGCCTCATCAATGCGTACACGAAGA
ATATACTAAAAAATGAGCAGGCAAGATAAACGAAGGCAAAGATGACAGAGCAGAAAGCCCTAGTAAAGCG
TATTACAAATGAAACCAAGATTCAGATTGCGATCCCTGAATTCGCATCTAGATGGTAGAGCCACAAACAG
CCGGTACAAGCAACGATCTCCAGGACCATCTGAATCATGCGCGGATGACACGAACTCACGACGGCGATCA
CAGACATTAACCCACAGTACAGACACTGCGACAACGTGGCAATTCGTCGCAATACCGTCTCACTGAACTG
GCCGATAATTGCAGACGAACGAAGAGGATGTCCAATATTTTTTTTAAGGAATAAGGATACTTCAAGACTA
GATTCCCCCCTGCATTCCCATCAGAACCGTAAACCTTGGCGCTTTCCTTGGGAAGTATTCAAGAAGTGCC
TTGTCCGGTTTCTGTGGCTCACAAACCAGCGCGCCCGATATGGCTTTCTTTTCACTTATGAATGTACCAG
TACGGGACAATTAGAACGCTCCTGTAACAATCTCTTTGCAAATGTGGGGTTACATTCTAACCATGTCACA
CTGCTGACGAAATTCAAAGTAAAAAAAAATGGGACCACGTCTTGAGAACGATAGATTTTCTTTATTTTAC
ATTGAACAGTCGTTGTCTCAGCGCGCTTTATGTTTTCATTCATACTTCATATTATAAAATAACAAAAGAA
GAATTTCATATTCACGCCCAAGAAATCAGGCTGCTTTCCAAATGCAATTGACACTTCATTAGCCATCACA
CAAAACTCTTTCTTGCTGGAGCTTCTTTTAAAAAAGACCTCAGTACACCAAACACGTTACCCGACCTCGT
TATTTTACGACAACTATGATAAAATTCTGAAGAAAAAATAAAAAAATTTTCATACTTCTTGCTTTTATTT
AAACCATTGAATGATTTCTTTTGAACAAAACTACCTGTTTCACCAAAGGAAATAGAAAGAAAAAATCAAT
TAGAAGAAAACAAAAAACAAAAGATCTATGGTTAGTAAAGGTGAAGCTGTTATAAAAGAATTCATGAGGT
TTAAAGTTCATATGGAAGGTTCAATGAATGGTCATGAATTTGAAATTGAAGGTGAAGGTGAAGGTAGACC
ATATGAAGGTACACAAACTGCTAAATTGAAAGTTACTAAAGGTGGTCCATTACCATTTTCTTGGGATATT
TTGTCTCCACAATTCATGTATGGTTCTAGAGCTTTTATTAAGCATCCAGCTGATATTCCAGATTATTATA
AACAATCTTTTCCTGAAGGTTTTAAATGGGAAAGAGTTATGAATTTCGAAGATGGTGGTGCTGTTACTGT
TACTCAAGATACTTCTTTGGAAGATGGTACTTTAATCTATAAAGTTAAATTGAGAGGTACTAATTTTCCA
CCAGATGGTCCAGTTATGCAAAAGAAAACTATGGGTTGGGAAGCATCTACTGAAAGATTGTATCCAGAAG
ATGGTGTTTTGAAAGGAGACATTAAGATGGCTTTGAGATTGAAAGATGGTGGTCGGTACCTGGCCGACTT
CAAGACCACCTATAAAGCTAAAAAACCAGTTCAAATGCCAGGTGCATATAATGTTGATAGAAAGTTAGAT
ATAACGTCGCATAACGAGGACTATACTGTAGTTGAACAATATGAACGTAGTGAAGGTAGACATAGTACCG
GAGGAATGGATGAATTGTATAAATCTGGTCCTTCTGGCCCAACTGGTTCTATGTCCTTTTTCGACATCGA
AGCACAATCTTCAAAGGGTAACTCCCAGCAAGAACCACAATTCTCAACAAATCAAAAAACGAAGGAATTA
AGCAATTTAATTGAGACATTCGCTGAACAATCCCGCGTGCTGGAAAAGGAATGCACCAAAATTGGTTCCA
AACGGGACTCCAAAGAACTAAGATACAAAATTGAAACAGAGTTAATACCGAACTGCACCAGTGTAAGGGA
TAAAATTGAGAGCAACATCCTCATTCACCAAAATGGAAAGTTGTCTGCTGATTTCAAGAACCTGAAAACG
AAGTATCAATCCCTACAACAATCATACAATCAAAGGAAGAGTCTGTTCCCTCTAAAAACGCCTATTTCAC
CAGGAACATCTAAGGAAAGAAAAGACATCCATCCGCGAACTGAAGCCGTGCGACAAGATCCAGAGTCTAG
TTATATTTCTATAAAAGTAAACGAGCAGAGTCCTTTACTGCATAACGAAGGACAACACCAATTACAGCTG
CAAGAAGAACAAGAACAACAACAGCAAGGATTGTCCCAAGAAGAACTAGATTTTCAAACAATCATTCACC
AGGAAAGATCCCAACAGATAGGACGCATTCATACGGCGGTACAAGAAGTCAATGCTATTTTCCATCAGCT
CGGTTCATTAGTGAAAGAACAGGGAGAACAAGTAACCACCATAGACGAGAATATCTCGCATTTACATGAT
AACATGCAGAATGCAAACAAACAATTAACCAGAGCAGACCAGCATCAGAGGGACCGTAACAAATGCGGTA
AGGTCACCCTAATCATTATAATAGTTGTGTGCATGGTGGTATTGCTTGCTGTATTAAGTTAGCGAGATCC
TAACTCGAGGCCAATTGGTGCGGCAATTGATAATAACGAAAATGTCTTTTAATGATCTGGGTATAATGAG
GAATTTTCCGAACGTTTTTACTTTATATATATATATACATGTAACATATATTCTATACGCTATAGAGAAA
GGAAATTTTTCAATTAAAAAAAAAATAGAGAAAGAGTTTCACTTCTTGATTATCGCTAACACTAATGGTT
GAAGTACTGCTACTTTAATTTTATGCTGCCAATGAGACGACGGGGTCATCACGGCTCATCATGCGCCAAA
CAAATGTGTGCAATACACGCTCGGATGACTGCATGATGACCGCACTGACTGGGGACAGCAGATCCACCTA
AGCCTGTGAGAGAAGCAGACACCCGACAGATCAAGGCAGTTAACTAGTGCACTGCAGTACAAATCGTCCC
CAACAAAAGTGGGCTCTCAAAATTCATCACATTTAAATGCATATAGGAAGAGCAACAGTTGGTTTGCATC
TGATGTTCCTTAAAGATTTCGACATAATGTGCGAAGTAGATCCCTTCAGCACTGTACTTGTTTTTGCGAC
TAGATTGTAAATCATTCTTTATTTAATCTCTTTCTTTAACTACTGCTTAAAGTATAATTTGGTCCGTAGT
TTAATAACTATACTAAGCGAACGCTCTCTCGAAATTTTTCTTAACGCGTCCTTGTACTGCGTCTAACGCT
TTTGCCACTTGGATTTCTATTATAGGAAATAGTCTCACTTACTGGGCGACGAATTTTCGCGTTTTGATGA
AGCACAGGAAGAATTTCTTTATGCTCAGAAGTTTGACAGCAAGCAAGTTCATCATTCGAACTAGCCTTAT
TGTTTTAGTTCAGTGACAGCGAACTGCCGTACTCGATGCTTTATTTCTCACGGTAGAGCGGAAGAACAGA
TAGATCCCTACATATTGCTACCACTTCTATTACACAATAGTTTCAATAGCTTGCAGCGTAGCTAAACTCT
AAAATTTATCTAAATCACTCATATAAACCGAACCCTTCCCCTTCCGCTTATAGTACAGCTGATGCTCCTT
CACTATTTTAACATGTGGAATTCTTGAAAGAATGAAATCGCCATGCCAAGCCATCACACGGTCTTTTATG
CAATTGATTGACCGCCTGCAACACATAGGCAGTAAAATTTTTACAAGCAGTAGCAGAACAGGCCACACAA
TCGCAAGTGATTAACGTCCACACAGGTATAGGGTTTCTGGACCATATGATACATGCTCTGGCCAAGCATT
CCGGCTGGTCGCTAATCGTTGAGTGCCGAGCGGCCGCGATTATCAAAAAGGATCTTCACCTAGATCCTTT
TAAATTAAAAATGAAGTTTTAAATCAATCTAAAGTATATATGAGTAAACTTGGTCTGACAG
Features (pLannotate 1.2.2; 10 found; start..end, strand, type, name):
      1..861     -  CDS            AmpR: β-lactamase; bla; confers resistance to ampicillin, carbenicillin, and related antibiotics
    862..966     -  promoter       AmpR promoter: bla
   1069..1657    +  rep_origin     ori: high-copy-number ColE1/pMB1/pBR322/pUC origin of replication
   2391..2510    +  rep_origin     ARS1 (fragment): S. cerevisiae autonomously replicating sequence ARS1/ARS416
   2515..2561    +  promoter       HIS3 promoter (fragment): S. cerevisiae HIS3
   2562..2624    +  CDS            HIS3 (fragment): imidazoleglycerol-phosphate dehydratase, required for histidine biosynthesis; S. cerevisiae HIS3; yeast auxotrophic marker
   3528..4223    +  CDS            mScarlet-I: mScarlet-I is a basic (constitutively fluorescent) red fluorescent protein published in 2016, derived from synthetic construct. It is reported to be a rapidly-maturing monomer with moderate acid sensitivity.
   4251..5099    +  CDS            VAM3: VAM3_YEAST - Also known as PTH1. Experimental evidence at protein level: Swiss-Prot protein existence level 1. Required for vacuolar assembly. Provides the t-SNARE function in a late step of the vacuolar assembly. Required for homotypic vacuole membrane fusion, autophagy and fusion of biosynthetic transport vesicles with the vacuole. Required for the delivery of alpha-factor receptor-ligand complexes to the vacuole. From Saccharomyces cerevisiae (strain ATCC 204508 / S288c) (Baker's yeast).
   6152..6178    +  rep_origin     ARS1 (fragment): S. cerevisiae autonomously replicating sequence ARS1/ARS416
   6275..6396    +  CDS            HIS3 (fragment): imidazoleglycerol-phosphate dehydratase, required for histidine biosynthesis; S. cerevisiae HIS3; yeast auxotrophic marker
