[The description below was written by a language model from this plasmid's Addgene catalogue record and pLannotate feature annotations shown in this document.]
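Description:
pBBK80 is a yeast integration-cassette vector from the Markerless Yeast Localization and Overexpression (MyLO) CRISPR-Cas9 toolkit, built on the pYTK089 backbone by BsaI Golden Gate assembly. In E. coli it is maintained at high copy through a ColE1/pUC-type origin and selected with ampicillin via the β-lactamase gene and its native promoter. The 6.5 kb full-sequence annotation shows no intact yeast origin or auxotrophic marker. This fits a design in which the plasmid serves only as a bacterial carrier for a cassette meant to be integrated into the yeast genome.

The payload is a fusion of a red fluorescent protein to the N-terminus of S. cerevisiae VAM3, joined by a short linker. The fluorescent protein is named Scarlet in the record and annotated as mScarlet-I. VAM3 is the vacuolar t-SNARE required for homotypic vacuole fusion and for delivery of transport vesicles to the vacuole, so the fusion acts as a fluorescent marker of the vacuole. According to the plasmid name and purpose field, expression is driven by the RPL18B promoter and terminated by the SSA1 terminator, although neither element was called by the automated annotation.

The cassette is flanked by left and right homology arms (HomL and HomR). The record does not state the target locus. Short fragments annotated as ARS1, HIS3 promoter and HIS3 coding sequence lie on either side of the expression unit. They probably reflect sequence within or near these arms rather than functional replication or selection elements, but that reading is an inference from their positions. Given the toolkit's markerless design, the cassette is presumably integrated as a repair template at a Cas9-induced break, yielding strains with labelled vacuoles for localization studies.
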