Addgene plasmid #179064: pBBK80 pHomL-RPL18Bp-Scarlet(rfp)-Link-VAM3-SSA1t-HomR (AmpR)
Purpose: Vector containing a yeast integration cassette for RPL18B-driven expression of Scarlet(rfp)-Link-VAM3, a marker for the vacuole
Depositing lab: Vincent Martin. Depositing organization: Concordia University. Publication: The MyLo CRISPR-Cas9 Toolkit: A Markerless Yeast Localization and Overexpression CRISPR-Cas9 Toolkit. Bean BDM, Whiteway M, Martin VJJ. G3 (Bethesda). 2022 Jun 16. pii: 6609175. doi: 10.1093/g3journal/jkac154. PubMed 35708612.
Backbone
  Vector backbone: pYTK089 (ColE1, AmpR)
  Vector type: Yeast Expression
Growth in bacteria
  Bacterial resistance: Ampicillin, 100 μg/mL
  Growth temperature: 37°C
  Growth strain: DH5alpha
  Copy number: High Copy
Gene/Insert
  Gene/Insert name: RPL18Bp-Scarlet(rfp)-Link-VAM3
  Species: S. cerevisiae (budding yeast)
  Cloning method: Restriction Enzyme; 5′ cloning site Unknown (unknown if destroyed); 3′ cloning site Unknown (unknown if destroyed)
Terms and licenses: Academic/Nonprofit Terms; Industry Terms: Not Available to Industry
Depositor comments: Part of the Markerless Yeast Localization and Overexpression (MyLO) CRISPR-Cas9 Toolkit. Vector cloned using BsaI Golden Gate cloning
How to cite: pBBK80 pHomL-RPL18Bp-Scarlet(rfp)-Link-VAM3-SSA1t-HomR (AmpR) was a gift from Vincent Martin (Addgene plasmid # 179064 ; http://n2t.net/addgene:179064 ; RRID:Addgene_179064)
